Addgene plasmid #124531: 7xSMAD_RE::FLuc
Purpose: SMAD2 FLuc luciferase reporter
Depositing lab: Koen Venken. Depositing organization: Baylor College of Medicine. Publication: Rapid and Efficient Synthetic Assembly of Multiplex Luciferase Reporter Plasmids for the Simultaneous Monitoring of Up to Six Cellular Signaling Pathways. Sarrion-Perdigones A, Gonzalez Y, Venken KJT. Curr Protoc Mol Biol. 2020 Jun;131(1):e121. doi: 10.1002/cpmb.121. PubMed 32539183.
Backbone
  Vector backbone: AlphaB Vector
  Backbone manufacturer: Venken Lab, #124524
  Backbone size w/o insert (bp): 2517
  Total vector size (bp): 4780
  Vector type: Mammalian Expression, Luciferase, Synthetic Biology
Growth in bacteria
  Bacterial resistance: Kanamycin, 50 μg/mL
  Growth temperature: 37°C
  Growth strain: DH5alpha
  Copy number: High Copy
Gene/Insert
  Gene/Insert name: SMAD FLuc reporter (alt name: Transcription Blocker + 7 copies of the SMAD DNA binding motif + miniP, Firefly luciferase)
  Species: H. sapiens (human), Synthetic
  Cloning method: Restriction Enzyme; 5′ cloning site BsaI (destroyed during cloning); 3′ cloning site BsaI (destroyed during cloning)
  Sequencing primers: 5′ aat gag ctg att taa caa aaa ttt aac gcg; 3′ ctt ttt acg gtt cct ggc ctt ttg
Terms and licenses: Academic/Nonprofit Terms; Industry Terms: Not Available to Industry
Depositor comments: Insert can be released with BsmBI for further cloning into Omega level vectors.
How to cite: 7xSMAD_RE::FLuc was a gift from Koen Venken (Addgene plasmid # 124531 ; http://n2t.net/addgene:124531 ; RRID:Addgene_124531)
