[The description below was written by a language model from this plasmid's Addgene catalogue record and pLannotate feature annotations shown in this document.]
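Description:
7xSMAD_RE::FLuc is a mammalian pathway-reporter plasmid of about 4.8 kb, built in the AlphaB vector, an Alpha-level backbone from a hierarchical synthetic assembly system. It is propagated in E. coli as a high-copy plasmid through a ColE1/pUC-type origin and selected with kanamycin via an aph(3')-Ia aminoglycoside phosphotransferase gene. A short Tn903-derived fragment lies near this marker, and an f1 phage origin is also present.

The payload is a single transcriptional unit that reports SMAD (stated purpose: SMAD2) signalling. It opens with a transcription blocker, consisting of a synthetic poly(A) signal followed by the RNA polymerase II pause site from the human α2 globin gene. This element stops read-through from upstream plasmid sequences and so keeps background low. According to the catalogue entry, seven copies of the SMAD DNA-binding motif follow. They are not annotated in the feature tables but would fit in the unannotated gap between the pause site and the minimal TATA-box promoter (minP). Because minP has little basal activity, expression of the downstream firefly luciferase (luc+) depends largely on SMAD complexes binding the response elements. The transcript is terminated by a bovine growth hormone poly(A) signal.

The unit was assembled through BsaI sites that were destroyed during cloning. It can be released with BsmBI for transfer into Omega-level vectors, where it is combined with other pathway reporters to make multiplex luciferase plasmids that monitor several signalling pathways simultaneously. The depositor sequence (4,793 nt) and the repository's sequencing result (4,780 nt) show the same feature order, but the bGH poly(A) signal is annotated over a shorter span in the latter.
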