Features (pLannotate 1.2.2; 9 found; start..end, strand, type, name):
     21..122     -  CDS            TRA2_ECOLX (fragment): Protein predicted: Swiss-Prot protein existence level 4. Required for transposition of transposon Tn903. From Escherichia coli.
    307..1122    +  CDS            KanR: aminoglycoside phosphotransferase; aph(3')-Ia; confers resistance to kanamycin in bacteria or G418 (Geneticin®) in eukaryotes
   1226..1681    +  rep_origin     f1 ori (sequence partly withheld): f1 bacteriophage origin of replication; arrow indicates direction of (+) strand synthesis
   1707..1755    +  polyA_signal   poly(A) signal: synthetic polyadenylation signal
   1769..1860    +  misc_feature   pause site: RNA polymerase II transcriptional pause signal from the human α2 globin gene
   2021..2052    +  promoter       minP: minimal TATA-box promoter with low basal activity
   2086..3738    +  CDS            luciferase: firefly luciferase; luc+; enhanced luc+ version of the luciferase gene
   3746..3970    +  polyA_signal   bGH poly(A) signal: bovine growth hormone polyadenylation signal
   4095..4683    -  rep_origin     ori: high-copy-number ColE1/pMB1/pBR322/pUC origin of replication
>Addgene plasmid #124531 | 7xSMAD_RE::FLuc | depositor full sequence | sequence record 257565 | 7xSMAD_RE::FLuc sequence 4793 bps
GTGAGCTGTTGGATGGGGATCGCCTGAATCGCCCCATCATCCAGCCAGAAAGTGAGGGAGCCACGGTTGA
TGAGAGCTTTGTTGTAGGTGGACCAGTTGGTGATTTTGAACTTTTGCTTTGCCACGGAACGGTCTGCGTT
GTCGGGAAGATGCGTGATCTGATCCTTCAACTCAGCAAAAGTTCGATTTATTCAACAAAGCCACGTTGTG
TCTCAAAATCTCTGGTGTTACATTGCACAAGATAAAAATATATCATCATGAACAATAAAACTGTCTGCTT
ACATAAACAGTAATACAAGGGGTGTTATGAGCCATATTCAACGGGAAACGTCTTGCTCAAGGCCGCGATT
AAATTCCAACATGGATGCTGATTTATATGGGTATAAATGGGCTCGCGATAATGTCGGGCAATCAGGTGCG
ACAATCTACCGATTGTATGGGAAGCCCGATGCGCCAGAGTTGTTTCTGAAACATGGCAAAGGTAGCGTTG
CCAATGATGTTACAGATGAGATGGTCAGACTAAACTGGCTGACGGAATTTATGCCTCTTCCGACCATCAA
GCATTTTATCCGTACTCCTGATGATGCATGGTTACTCACCACTGCGATCCCAGGGAAAACAGCATTCCAG
GTATTAGAAGAATATCCTGATTCAGGTGAAAATATTGTTGATGCGCTGGCAGTGTTCCTGCGCCGGTTGC
ATTCGATTCCTGTTTGTAATTGTCCTTTTAACAGCGATCGCGTATTTCGACTCGCTCAGGCGCAATCACG
AATGAATAACGGTTTGGTTGATGCGAGTGATTTTGATGACGAGCGTAATGGCTGGCCTGTTGAACAAGTC
TGGAAAGAAATGCATAAACTTTTGCCATTCTCACCGGATTCAGTCGTCACTCATGGTGATTTCTCACTTG
ATAACCTTATTTTTGACGAGGGGAAATTAATAGGTTGTATTGATGTTGGACGAGTCGGAATCGCAGACCG
ATACCAGGATCTTGCCATCCTATGGAACTGCCTCGGTGAGTTTTCTCCTTCATTACAGAAACGGCTTTTT
CAAAAATATGGTATTGATAATCCTGATATGAATAAATTGCAGTTTCATTTGATGCTCGATGAGTTTTTCT
AATCACTAGACCAATGTTACACATATATACTTTAGATTGATTTAAAACTTCATTTTTAATTTAAAAGGAT
CTAGGTGAAGATCCTTTTTGATAATCTCATGTGT
[125 nt withheld, positions 1225-1349]
C
[91 nt withheld, positions 1351-1441]
AGGGTGATGGTTCACGTAGTGGGCCAGCGCCCTGATAGACGGTTTTTCGCCCTTTGACGTTGGAGTCCAC
GTTCTTT
[37 nt withheld, positions 1519-1555]
ACCCTATCTCGGTCTATTCTTTTGATTTATAAGGGATTTTGCCGATTTCGGCCTATTGGTTAAAAAATGA
GCTGATTTAACAAAAATTTAACGCGAATTTTAACAAAATATTAACGCTTACAATTTTAACAGATCTCGTC
TCAGTCAGGAGAATAAAATATCTTTATTTTCATTACATCTGTGTGTTGGTTTTTTGTGTGAATCGATAGT
ACTAACATACGCTCTCCATCAAAACAAAACGAAACAAAACAAACTAGCAAAATAGGCTGTCCCCAGTGCA
AGTGCAGGTGCCAGAACATTTCTCTCGCTGTCAGGAGGTCTAGACTGCCGTCTAGACTTAACAGTACGTC
TAGACTCGGCCGTCTAGACTTAGTACGTCTAGACTCGGTATGTCTAGACTGACCCGTCTAGACGGATCCT
CCCTCGAGGATATCAAATCTGGCCTCGGCGGCCAAGCTTAGACACTAGAGGGTATATAATGGAAGCTCGA
CTTCCAGCTTGGCAATCCGGTACTGTTGGTAAAGCCACCAATGGAAGACGCCAAAAACATAAAGAAAGGC
CCGGCGCCATTCTATCCGCTGGAAGATGGAACCGCTGGAGAGCAACTGCATAAGGCTATGAAGAGATACG
CCCTGGTTCCTGGAACAATTGCTTTTACAGATGCACATATCGAGGTGGACATCACTTACGCTGAGTACTT
CGAAATGTCCGTTCGGTTGGCAGAAGCTATGAAACGATATGGGCTGAATACAAATCACAGAATCGTCGTA
TGCAGTGAAAACTCTCTTCAATTCTTTATGCCGGTGTTGGGCGCGTTATTTATCGGAGTTGCAGTTGCGC
CCGCGAACGACATTTATAATGAACGTGAATTGCTCAACAGTATGGGCATTTCGCAGCCTACCGTGGTGTT
CGTTTCCAAAAAGGGGTTGCAAAAAATTTTGAACGTGCAAAAAAAGCTCCCAATCATCCAAAAAATTATT
ATCATGGATTCTAAAACGGATTACCAGGGATTTCAGTCGATGTACACGTTCGTCACATCTCATCTACCTC
CCGGTTTTAATGAATACGATTTTGTGCCAGAGTCCTTCGATAGGGACAAGACAATTGCACTGATCATGAA
CTCCTCTGGATCTACTGGTCTGCCTAAAGGTGTCGCTCTGCCTCATAGAACTGCCTGCGTGAGATTCTCG
CATGCCAGAGATCCTATTTTTGGCAATCAAATCATTCCGGATACTGCGATTTTAAGTGTTGTTCCATTCC
ATCACGGTTTTGGAATGTTTACTACACTCGGATATTTGATATGTGGATTTCGAGTCGTCTTAATGTATAG
ATTTGAAGAAGAGCTGTTTCTGAGGAGCCTTCAGGATTACAAGATTCAAAGTGCGCTGCTGGTGCCAACC
CTATTCTCCTTCTTCGCCAAAAGCACTCTGATTGACAAATACGATTTATCTAATTTACACGAAATTGCTT
CTGGTGGCGCTCCCCTCTCTAAGGAAGTCGGGGAAGCGGTTGCCAAGAGGTTCCATCTGCCAGGTATCAG
GCAAGGATATGGGCTCACTGAGACTACATCAGCTATTCTGATTACACCCGAGGGGGATGATAAACCGGGC
GCGGTCGGTAAAGTTGTTCCATTTTTTGAAGCGAAGGTTGTGGATCTGGATACCGGGAAAACGCTGGGCG
TTAATCAAAGAGGCGAACTGTGTGTGAGAGGTCCTATGATTATGTCCGGTTATGTAAACAATCCGGAAGC
GACCAACGCCTTGATTGACAAGGATGGATGGCTACATTCTGGAGACATAGCTTACTGGGACGAAGACGAA
CACTTCTTCATCGTTGACCGCCTGAAGTCTCTGATTAAGTACAAAGGCTATCAGGTGGCTCCCGCTGAAT
TGGAATCCATCTTGCTCCAACACCCCAACATCTTCGACGCAGGTGTCGCAGGTCTTCCCGACGATGACGC
CGGTGAACTTCCCGCCGCCGTTGTTGTTTTGGAGCACGGAAAGACGATGACGGAAAAAGAGATCGTGGAT
TACGTCGCCAGTCAAGTAACAACCGCGAAAAAGTTGCGCGGAGGAGTTGTGTTTGTGGACGAAGTACCGA
AAGGTCTTACCGGAAAACTCGACGCAAGAAAAATCAGAGAGATCCTCATAAAGGCCAAGAAGGGCGGAAA
GATCGCCGTGTAATGAGCTTCTGTGCCTTCTAGTTGCCAGCCATCTGTTGTTTGCCCCTCCCCCGTGCCT
TCCTTGACCCTGGAAGGTGCCACTCCCACTGTCCTTTCCTAATAAAATGAGGAAATTGCATCGCATTGTC
TGAGTAGGTGTCATTCTATTCTGGGGGGTGGGGTGGGGCAGGACAGCAAGGGGGAGGATTGGGAAGACAA
TAGCAGGCATGCTGGGGATGCGGTGGGCTCTATGGCGCTAATGTGAGACGAGATCTTGACACGGTTATCC
ACAGAATCAGGGGATAACGCAGGAAAGAACATGTGAGCAAAAGGCCAGCAAAAGGCCAGGAACCGTAAAA
AGGCCGCGTTGCTGGCGTTTTTCCATAGGCTCCGCCCCCCTGACGAGCATCACAAAAATCGACGCTCAAG
TCAGAGGTGGCGAAACCCGACAGGACTATAAAGATACCAGGCGTTTCCCCCTGGAAGCTCCCTCGTGCGC
TCTCCTGTTCCGACCCTGCCGCTTACCGGATACCTGTCCGCCTTTCTCCCTTCGGGAAGCGTGGCGCTTT
CTCATAGCTCACGCTGTAGGTATCTCAGTTCGGTGTAGGTCGTTCGCTCCAAGCTGGGCTGTGTGCACGA
ACCCCCCGTTCAGCCCGACCGCTGCGCCTTATCCGGTAACTATCGTCTTGAGTCCAACCCGGTAAGACAC
GACTTATCGCCACTGGCAGCAGCCACTGGTAACAGGATTAGCAGAGCGAGGTATGTAGGCGGTGCTACAG
AGTTCTTGAAGTGGTGGCCTAACTACGGCTACACTAGAAGAACAGTATTTGGTATCTGCGCTCTGCTGAA
GCCAGTTACCTTCGGAAAAAGAGTTGGTAGCTCTTGATCCGGCAAACAAACCACCGCTGGTAGCGGTGGT
TTTTTTGTTTGCAAGCAGCAGATTACGCGCAGAAAAAAAGGATCTCAAGAAGATCCTTTGATCTTTTCTA
CGGGGTCTGACGCTCAGTGGAACGAAAACTCACGTTAAGGGATTTTGGTCATGAGATTATCAAAAAGGAT
CTTCACCTAGATCCTTTT
