Features (pLannotate 1.2.2; 9 found; start..end, strand, type, name):
    297..752     +  rep_origin     f1 ori (sequence partly withheld): f1 bacteriophage origin of replication; arrow indicates direction of (+) strand synthesis
    778..826     +  polyA_signal   poly(A) signal: synthetic polyadenylation signal
    840..931     +  misc_feature   pause site: RNA polymerase II transcriptional pause signal from the human α2 globin gene
   1092..1123    +  promoter       minP: minimal TATA-box promoter with low basal activity
   1157..2809    +  CDS            luciferase: firefly luciferase; luc+; enhanced luc+ version of the luciferase gene
   2817..2928    +  polyA_signal   bGH poly(A) signal: bovine growth hormone polyadenylation signal
   3153..3741    -  rep_origin     ori: high-copy-number ColE1/pMB1/pBR322/pUC origin of replication
   3872..3973    -  CDS            TRA2_ECOLX (fragment): Protein predicted: Swiss-Prot protein existence level 4. Required for transposition of transposon Tn903. From Escherichia coli.
   4158..193     +  CDS            KanR (across the origin): aminoglycoside phosphotransferase; aph(3')-Ia; confers resistance to kanamycin in bacteria or G418 (Geneticin®) in eukaryotes
>Addgene plasmid #124531 | 7xSMAD_RE::FLuc | addgene full sequence | sequence record 272280 | Addgene NGS Result
GGGGAAATTAATAGGTTGTATTGATGTTGGACGAGTCGGAATCGCAGACCGATACCAGGATCTTGCCATC
CTATGGAACTGCCTCGGTGAGTTTTCTCCTTCATTACAGAAACGGCTTTTTCAAAAATATGGTATTGATA
ATCCTGATATGAATAAATTGCAGTTTCATTTGATGCTCGATGAGTTTTTCTAATCACTAGACCAATGTTA
CACATATATACTTTAGATTGATTTAAAACTTCATTTTTAATTTAAAAGGATCTAGGTGAAGATCCTTTTT
GATAATCTCATGTGT
[125 nt withheld, positions 296-420]
C
[91 nt withheld, positions 422-512]
AGGGTGATGGTTCACGTAGTGGGCCAGCGCCCTGATAGACGGTTTTTCGCCCTTTGACGTTGGAGTCCAC
GTTCTTT
[37 nt withheld, positions 590-626]
ACCCTATCTCGGTCTATTCTTTTGATTTATAAGGGATTTTGCCGATTTCGGCCTATTGGTTAAAAAATGA
GCTGATTTAACAAAAATTTAACGCGAATTTTAACAAAATATTAACGCTTACAATTTTAACAGATCTCGTC
TCAGTCAGGAGAATAAAATATCTTTATTTTCATTACATCTGTGTGTTGGTTTTTTGTGTGAATCGATAGT
ACTAACATACGCTCTCCATCAAAACAAAACGAAACAAAACAAACTAGCAAAATAGGCTGTCCCCAGTGCA
AGTGCAGGTGCCAGAACATTTCTCTCGCTGTCAGGAGGTCTAGACTGCCGTCTAGACTTAACAGTACGTC
TAGACTCGGCCGTCTAGACTTAGTACGTCTAGACTCGGTATGTCTAGACTGACCCGTCTAGACGGATCCT
CCCTCGAGGATATCAAATCTGGCCTCGGCGGCCAAGCTTAGACACTAGAGGGTATATAATGGAAGCTCGA
CTTCCAGCTTGGCAATCCGGTACTGTTGGTAAAGCCACCAATGGAAGACGCCAAAAACATAAAGAAAGGC
CCGGCGCCATTCTATCCGCTGGAAGATGGAACCGCTGGAGAGCAACTGCATAAGGCTATGAAGAGATACG
CCCTGGTTCCTGGAACAATTGCTTTTACAGATGCACATATCGAGGTGGACATCACTTACGCTGAGTACTT
CGAAATGTCCGTTCGGTTGGCAGAAGCTATGAAACGATATGGGCTGAATACAAATCACAGAATCGTCGTA
TGCAGTGAAAACTCTCTTCAATTCTTTATGCCGGTGTTGGGCGCGTTATTTATCGGAGTTGCAGTTGCGC
CCGCGAACGACATTTATAATGAACGTGAATTGCTCAACAGTATGGGCATTTCGCAGCCTACCGTGGTGTT
CGTTTCCAAAAAGGGGTTGCAAAAAATTTTGAACGTGCAAAAAAAGCTCCCAATCATCCAAAAAATTATT
ATCATGGATTCTAAAACGGATTACCAGGGATTTCAGTCGATGTACACGTTCGTCACATCTCATCTACCTC
CCGGTTTTAATGAATACGATTTTGTGCCAGAGTCCTTCGATAGGGACAAGACAATTGCACTGATCATGAA
CTCCTCTGGATCTACTGGTCTGCCTAAAGGTGTCGCTCTGCCTCATAGAACTGCCTGCGTGAGATTCTCG
CATGCCAGAGATCCTATTTTTGGCAATCAAATCATTCCGGATACTGCGATTTTAAGTGTTGTTCCATTCC
ATCACGGTTTTGGAATGTTTACTACACTCGGATATTTGATATGTGGATTTCGAGTCGTCTTAATGTATAG
ATTTGAAGAAGAGCTGTTTCTGAGGAGCCTTCAGGATTACAAGATTCAAAGTGCGCTGCTGGTGCCAACC
CTATTCTCCTTCTTCGCCAAAAGCACTCTGATTGACAAATACGATTTATCTAATTTACACGAAATTGCTT
CTGGTGGCGCTCCCCTCTCTAAGGAAGTCGGGGAAGCGGTTGCCAAGAGGTTCCATCTGCCAGGTATCAG
GCAAGGATATGGGCTCACTGAGACTACATCAGCTATTCTGATTACACCCGAGGGGGATGATAAACCGGGC
GCGGTCGGTAAAGTTGTTCCATTTTTTGAAGCGAAGGTTGTGGATCTGGATACCGGGAAAACGCTGGGCG
TTAATCAAAGAGGCGAACTGTGTGTGAGAGGTCCTATGATTATGTCCGGTTATGTAAACAATCCGGAAGC
GACCAACGCCTTGATTGACAAGGATGGATGGCTACATTCTGGAGACATAGCTTACTGGGACGAAGACGAA
CACTTCTTCATCGTTGACCGCCTGAAGTCTCTGATTAAGTACAAAGGCTATCAGGTGGCTCCCGCTGAAT
TGGAATCCATCTTGCTCCAACACCCCAACATCTTCGACGCAGGTGTCGCAGGTCTTCCCGACGATGACGC
CGGTGAACTTCCCGCCGCCGTTGTTGTTTTGGAGCACGGAAAGACGATGACGGAAAAAGAGATCGTGGAT
TACGTCGCCAGTCAAGTAACAACCGCGAAAAAGTTGCGCGGAGGAGTTGTGTTTGTGGACGAAGTACCGA
AAGGTCTTACCGGAAAACTCGACGCAAGAAAAATCAGAGAGATCCTCATAAAGGCCAAGAAGGGCGGAAA
GATCGCCGTGTAATGAGCTTCTGTGCCTTCTAGTTGCCAGCCATCTGTTGTTTGCCCCTCCCCCGTGCCT
TCCTTGACCCTGGAAGGTGCCACTCCCACTGTCCTTTCCTAATAAAATGAGGAAATTGCATCGCATTGTC
TGAGTAGGTGTCATTCTATTCTGGGGGGTGGGGTGGGGCAGGACAGCAAGGGGGAGGATTGGGAAGAGAA
TAGCAGGCATGCTGGGGAGCGGCGCTAATGTGAGACGAGATCTTGACACGGTTATCCACAGAATCAGGGG
ATAACGCAGGAAAGAACATGTGAGCAAAAGGCCAGCAAAAGGCCAGGAACCGTAAAAAGGCCGCGTTGCT
GGCGTTTTTCCATAGGCTCCGCCCCCCTGACGAGCATCACAAAAATCGACGCTCAAGTCAGAGGTGGCGA
AACCCGACAGGACTATAAAGATACCAGGCGTTTCCCCCTGGAAGCTCCCTCGTGCGCTCTCCTGTTCCGA
CCCTGCCGCTTACCGGATACCTGTCCGCCTTTCTCCCTTCGGGAAGCGTGGCGCTTTCTCATAGCTCACG
CTGTAGGTATCTCAGTTCGGTGTAGGTCGTTCGCTCCAAGCTGGGCTGTGTGCACGAACCCCCCGTTCAG
CCCGACCGCTGCGCCTTATCCGGTAACTATCGTCTTGAGTCCAACCCGGTAAGACACGACTTATCGCCAC
TGGCAGCAGCCACTGGTAACAGGATTAGCAGAGCGAGGTATGTAGGCGGTGCTACAGAGTTCTTGAAGTG
GTGGCCTAACTACGGCTACACTAGAAGAACAGTATTTGGTATCTGCGCTCTGCTGAAGCCAGTTACCTTC
GGAAAAAGAGTTGGTAGCTCTTGATCCGGCAAACAAACCACCGCTGGTAGCGGTGGTTTTTTTGTTTGCA
AGCAGCAGATTACGCGCAGAAAAAAAGGATCTCAAGAAGATCCTTTGATCTTTTCTACGGGGTCTGACGC
TCAGTGGAACGAAAACTCACGTTAAGGGATTTTGGTCATGAGATTATCAAAAAGGATCTTCACCTAGATC
CTTTTGTGAGCTGTTGGATGGGGATCGCCTGAATCGCCCCATCATCCAGCCAGAAAGTGAGGGAGCCACG
GTTGATGAGAGCTTTGTTGTAGGTGGACCAGTTGGTGATTTTGAACTTTTGCTTTGCCACGGAACGGTCT
GCGTTGTCGGGAAGATGCGTGATCTGATCCTTCAACTCAGCAAAAGTTCGATTTATTCAACAAAGCCACG
TTGTGTCTCAAAATCTCTGGTGTTACATTGCACAAGATAAAAATATATCATCATGAACAATAAAACTGTC
TGCTTACATAAACAGTAATACAAGGGGTGTTATGAGCCATATTCAACGGGAAACGTCTTGCTCAAGGCCG
CGATTAAATTCCAACATGGATGCTGATTTATATGGGTATAAATGGGCTCGCGATAATGTCGGGCAATCAG
GTGCGACAATCTACCGATTGTATGGGAAGCCCGATGCGCCAGAGTTGTTTCTGAAACATGGCAAAGGTAG
CGTTGCCAATGATGTTACAGATGAGATGGTCAGACTAAACTGGCTGACGGAATTTATGCCTCTTCCGACC
ATCAAGCATTTTATCCGTACTCCTGATGATGCATGGTTACTCACCACTGCGATCCCAGGGAAAACAGCAT
TCCAGGTATTAGAAGAATATCCTGATTCAGGTGAAAATATTGTTGATGCGCTGGCAGTGTTCCTGCGCCG
GTTGCATTCGATTCCTGTTTGTAATTGTCCTTTTAACAGCGATCGCGTATTTCGACTCGCTCAGGCGCAA
TCACGAATGAATAACGGTTTGGTTGATGCGAGTGATTTTGATGACGAGCGTAATGGCTGGCCTGTTGAAC
AAGTCTGGAAAGAAATGCATAAACTTTTGCCATTCTCACCGGATTCAGTCGTCACTCATGGTGATTTCTC
ACTTGATAACCTTATTTTTGACGA
